Addgene plasmid #64154: sgRNA2_NANOG
Purpose: Photoactivatable transcription system. Lentiviral expression of NANOG sgRNA2. Also contains a CMV-puro-t2A-mCherry expression cassette
Depositing lab: Moritoshi Sato. Depositing organization: The University of Tokyo. Publication: CRISPR-Cas9-based Photoactivatable Transcription System. Nihongaki Y, Yamamoto S, Kawano F, Suzuki H, Sato M. Chem Biol. 2015 Feb 19;22(2):169-74. doi: 10.1016/j.chembiol.2014.12.011. Epub 2015 Jan 22. PubMed 25619936.
Backbone
  Vector backbone: pgRNA-humanized
  Backbone manufacturer: Stanley Qi, Addgene plasmid 44248
  Total vector size (bp): 8309
  Vector type: Mammalian Expression, Lentiviral, CRISPR
  Selectable markers: Puromycin
Growth in bacteria
  Bacterial resistance: Ampicillin, 100 μg/mL
  Growth temperature: 37°C
  Growth strain: Stbl3
  Copy number: High Copy
Gene/Insert
  Gene/Insert name: sgRNA2_NANOG (alt name: NANOG)
  gRNA/shRNA sequence: TGGGCCTTGGTGAGACTGGTAGA
  Species: H. sapiens (human)
  Entrez Gene: NANOG
  Promoter: U6
  Cloning method: Restriction Enzyme; 5′ cloning site BstX1 (not destroyed); 3′ cloning site NotI (not destroyed)
  Sequencing primers: 5′ AAGGAAACTCACCCTAACTG
Terms and licenses: Academic/Nonprofit Terms; Industry Terms: Not Available to Industry
How to cite: sgRNA2_NANOG was a gift from Moritoshi Sato (Addgene plasmid # 64154 ; http://n2t.net/addgene:64154 ; RRID:Addgene_64154)
