[The description below was written by a language model from this plasmid's Addgene catalogue record and pLannotate feature annotations shown in this document.]
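Description:
sgRNA2_NANOG is an 8,309 bp lentiviral transfer plasmid built on the pgRNA-humanized backbone that expresses a single guide RNA directed against the human NANOG gene. It was made as a component of a CRISPR-Cas9-based photoactivatable transcription system, in which the guide directs a light-controlled Cas9-based activator to NANOG. The catalogue entry gives U6 as the promoter driving the guide. The feature table does not annotate a U6 promoter, but it does mark the Streptococcus pyogenes gRNA scaffold immediately downstream of the region where the spacer sits, which was cloned between BstXI and NotI sites that remain intact.

Downstream of the guide cassette, a CMV enhancer/promoter drives puromycin N-acetyltransferase followed by mCherry. The catalogue describes these as joined by a T2A peptide, so one transcript yields both a drug-selection marker and a red fluorescent reporter for identifying transfected or transduced mammalian cells. Two same-orientation loxP sites bracket the guide scaffold and the CMV-puro-mCherry unit, which would in principle allow Cre-mediated excision, although the record does not describe that use. A WPRE follows to boost transcript stability and expression.

The viral framework consists of a CMV-driven chimeric 5' LTR, the HIV-1 Ψ packaging signal with a gag fragment, the RRE for Rev-dependent export, the cPPT/CTS, and a truncated downstream LTR, so packaging functions must be supplied in trans. In bacteria the plasmid is maintained through a high-copy ColE1/pUC-type origin and ampicillin resistance. A recombination-deficient strain, Stbl3, is listed, as is usual for repeat-containing lentiviral vectors.
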