Features (pLannotate 1.2.2; 24 found; start..end, strand, type, name):
    209..242     +  protein_bind   loxP: Cre-mediated recombination occurs in the 8-bp core sequence (GCATACAT). Cre recombinase
    350..425     +  misc_RNA       gRNA scaffold: guide RNA scaffold for the Streptococcus pyogenes CRISPR/Cas9 system
    550..853     +  enhancer       CMV enhancer: human cytomegalovirus immediate early enhancer
    854..1057    +  promoter       CMV promoter: human cytomegalovirus (CMV) immediate early promoter
   1091..1687    +  CDS            PuroR: puromycin N-acetyltransferase; pac from Streptomyces alboniger; confers resistance to puromycin
   1763..2470    +  CDS            mCherry: mCherry is a basic (constitutively fluorescent) red fluorescent protein published in 2004, derived from Discosoma sp.. It is reported to be a very rapidly-maturing monomer with low acid sensitivity.
   2493..2526    +  protein_bind   loxP: Cre-mediated recombination occurs in the 8-bp core sequence (GCATACAT). Cre recombinase
   2559..2582    +  misc_feature   MCS (fragment): pBluescript multiple cloning site
   2582..3170    +  misc_feature   WPRE: woodchuck hepatitis virus posttranscriptional regulatory element
   3171..3190    +  misc_feature   MCS (fragment): pBluescript multiple cloning site
   3192..3692    +  CDS            nef (fragment): NEF_HV1LA - Experimental evidence at protein level: Swiss-Prot protein existence level 1. Extracellular Nef protein targets CD4(+) T-lymphocytes for apoptosis by interacting with CXCR4 surface receptors. From Human immunodeficiency virus type 1 group M subtype B (isolate Lai) (HIV-1).
   3699..3879    +  LTR            5' LTR (truncated): truncated 5' long terminal repeat (LTR) from HIV-1
   3941..4529    -  rep_origin     ori: high-copy-number ColE1/pMB1/pBR322/pUC origin of replication
   4700..5560    -  CDS            AmpR: β-lactamase; bla; confers resistance to ampicillin, carbenicillin, and related antibiotics
   5561..5665    -  promoter       AmpR promoter: bla
   5733..5785    -  misc_feature   bom (fragment): basis of mobility region from pBR322
   5940..6319    +  enhancer       CMV enhancer: human cytomegalovirus immediate early enhancer
   6320..6519    +  promoter       CMV promoter: human cytomegalovirus (CMV) immediate early promoter
   6537..6717    +  LTR            5' LTR (truncated): truncated 5' long terminal repeat (LTR) from HIV-1
   6764..6889    +  misc_feature   HIV-1 Ψ: packaging signal of human immunodeficiency virus type 1
   6873..7211    +  CDS            HIV-1 gag (fragment): gag protein from human immunodeficiency virus 1; gag
   7388..7621    +  misc_feature   RRE: The Rev response element (RRE) of HIV-1 allows for Rev-dependent mRNA export from the nucleus to the cytoplasm.
   7998..8098    +  CDS            Rev (fragment): human immunodeficiency virus 1 (HIV-1) Rev protein; rev; enhances nuclear export of unspliced and incompletely spliced viral mRNAs
   8148..8265    +  misc_feature   cPPT/CTS: central polypurine tract and central termination sequence of HIV-1
>Addgene plasmid #64154 | sgRNA2_NANOG | depositor full sequence | sequence record 107437 | sgRNA2_NANOG sequence 8309 bps
GGGCCCGCTCTAGAGATCCGACGCGCCATCTCTAGGCCCGCGCCGGCCCCCTCGCACAGACTTGTGGGAG
AAGCTCGGCTACTCCCCTGCCCCGGTTAATTTGCATATAATATTTCCTAGTAACTATAGAGGCTTAATGT
GCGATAAAAGACAGATAATCTGTTCTTTTTAATACTAGCTACATTTTACATGATAGGCTTGGATTTCTAT
AACTTCGTATAGCATACATTATACGAAGTTATAAACAGCACAAAAGGAAACTCACCCTAACTGTAAAGTA
ATTGTGTGTTTTGAGACTATAAGTATCCCTTGGAGAACCACCTTGTTGGGCCTTGGTGAGACTGGTAGAG
TTTTAGAGCTAGAAATAGCAAGTTAAAATAAGGCTAGTCCGTTATCAACTTGAAAAAGTGGCACCGAGTC
GGTGCTTTTTTTCTCGAGTACTAGGATCCATTAGGCGGCCGCGTGGATAACCGTATTACCGCCATGCATT
AGTTATTAATAGTAATCAATTACGGGGTCATTAGTTCATAGCCCATATATGGAGTTCCGCGTTACATAAC
TTACGGTAAATGGCCCGCCTGGCTGACCGCCCAACGACCCCCGCCCATTGACGTCAATAATGACGTATGT
TCCCATAGTAACGCCAATAGGGACTTTCCATTGACGTCAATGGGTGGAGTATTTACGGTAAACTGCCCAC
TTGGCAGTACATCAAGTGTATCATATGCCAAGTACGCCCCCTATTGACGTCAATGACGGTAAATGGCCCG
CCTGGCATTATGCCCAGTACATGACCTTATGGGACTTTCCTACTTGGCAGTACATCTACGTATTAGTCAT
CGCTATTACCATGGTGATGCGGTTTTGGCAGTACATCAATGGGCGTGGATAGCGGTTTGACTCACGGGGA
TTTCCAAGTCTCCACCCCATTGACGTCAATGGGAGTTTGTTTTGGCACCAAAATCAACGGGACTTTCCAA
AATGTCGTAACAACTCCGCCCCATTGACGCAAATGGGCGGTAGGCGTGTACGGTGGGAGGTCTATATAAG
CAGAGCTGGTTTAGTGAACCGTCAGATCCGCTAGCCCACCATGACCGAGTACAAGCCCACGGTGCGCCTC
GCCACCCGCGACGACGTCCCCCGGGCCGTACGCACCCTCGCCGCCGCGTTCGCCGACTACCCCGCCACGC
GCCACACCGTCGACCCGGACCGCCACATCGAGCGGGTCACCGAGCTGCAAGAACTCTTCCTCACGCGCGT
CGGGCTCGACATCGGCAAGGTGTGGGTCGCGGACGACGGCGCCGCGGTGGCGGTCTGGACCACGCCGGAG
AGCGTCGAAGCGGGGGCGGTGTTCGCCGAGATCGGCCCGCGCATGGCCGAGTTGAGCGGTTCCCGGCTGG
CCGCGCAGCAACAGATGGAAGGCCTCCTGGCGCCGCACCGGCCCAAGGAGCCCGCGTGGTTCCTGGCCAC
CGTCGGCGTCTCGCCCGACCACCAGGGCAAGGGTCTGGGCAGCGCCGTCGTGCTCCCCGGAGTGGAGGCG
GCCGAGCGCGCCGGGGTGCCCGCCTTCCTGGAGACCTCCGCGCCCCGCAACCTCCCCTTCTACGAGCGGC
TCGGCTTCACCGTCACCGCCGACGTCGAGGTGCCCGAAGGACCGCGCACCTGGTGCATGACCCGCAAGCC
CGGTGCCGGATCGGGAGAGGGCAGAGGAAGTCTGCTAACATGCGGTGACGTCGAGGAGAATCCTGGCCCA
CCGGTCGCCACCATGGTGAGCAAGGGCGAGGAGGATAACATGGCCATCATCAAGGAGTTCATGCGCTTCA
AGGTGCACATGGAGGGCTCCGTGAACGGCCACGAGTTCGAGATCGAGGGCGAGGGCGAGGGCCGCCCCTA
CGAGGGCACCCAGACCGCCAAGCTGAAGGTGACCAAGGGTGGCCCCCTGCCCTTCGCCTGGGACATCCTG
TCCCCTCAGTTCATGTACGGCTCCAAGGCCTACGTGAAGCACCCCGCCGACATCCCCGACTACTTGAAGC
TGTCCTTCCCCGAGGGCTTCAAGTGGGAGCGCGTGATGAACTTCGAGGACGGCGGCGTGGTGACCGTGAC
CCAGGACTCCTCCCTGCAGGACGGCGAGTTCATCTACAAGGTGAAGCTGCGCGGCACCAACTTCCCCTCC
GACGGCCCCGTAATGCAGAAGAAGACCATGGGCTGGGAGGCCTCCTCCGAGCGGATGTACCCCGAGGACG
GCGCCCTGAAGGGCGAGATCAAGCAGAGGCTGAAGCTGAAGGACGGCGGCCACTACGACGCTGAGGTCAA
GACCACCTACAAGGCCAAGAAGCCCGTGCAGCTGCCCGGCGCCTACAACGTCAACATCAAGTTGGACATC
ACCTCCCACAACGAGGACTACACCATCGTGGAACAGTACGAACGCGCCGAGGGCCGCCACTCCACCGGCG
GCATGGACGAGCTGTACAAGTAAGAATTCGTCGAGGGACCTAATAACTTCGTATAGCATACATTATACGA
AGTTATACATGTTTAAGGGTTCCGGTTCCACTAGGTACAATTCGATATCAAGCTTATCGATAATCAACCT
CTGGATTACAAAATTTGTGAAAGATTGACTGGTATTCTTAACTATGTTGCTCCTTTTACGCTATGTGGAT
ACGCTGCTTTAATGCCTTTGTATCATGCTATTGCTTCCCGTATGGCTTTCATTTTCTCCTCCTTGTATAA
ATCCTGGTTGCTGTCTCTTTATGAGGAGTTGTGGCCCGTTGTCAGGCAACGTGGCGTGGTGTGCACTGTG
TTTGCTGACGCAACCCCCACTGGTTGGGGCATTGCCACCACCTGTCAGCTCCTTTCCGGGACTTTCGCTT
TCCCCCTCCCTATTGCCACGGCGGAACTCATCGCCGCCTGCCTTGCCCGCTGCTGGACAGGGGCTCGGCT
GTTGGGCACTGACAATTCCGTGGTGTTGTCGGGGAAATCATCGTCCTTTCCTTGGCTGCTCGCCTGTGTT
GCCACCTGGATTCTGCGCGGGACGTCCTTCTGCTACGTCCCTTCGGCCCTCAATCCAGCGGACCTTCCTT
CCCGCGGCCTGCTGCCGGCTCTGCGGCCTCTTCCGCGTCTTCGCCTTCGCCCTCAGACGAGTCGGATCTC
CCTTTGGGCCGCCTCCCCGCATCGATACCGTCGACCTCGATCGAGACCTAGAAAAACATGGAGCAATCAC
AAGTAGCAATACAGCAGCTACCAATGCTGATTGTGCCTGGCTAGAAGCACAAGAGGAGGAGGAGGTGGGT
TTTCCAGTCACACCTCAGGTACCTTTAAGACCAATGACTTACAAGGCAGCTGTAGATCTTAGCCACTTTT
TAAAAGAAAAGGGGGGACTGGAAGGGCTAATTCACTCCCAACGAAGACAAGATATCCTTGATCTGTGGAT
CTACCACACACAAGGCTACTTCCCTGATTGGCAGAACTACACACCAGGGCCAGGGATCAGATATCCACTG
ACCTTTGGATGGTGCTACAAGCTAGTACCAGTTGAGCAAGAGAAGGTAGAAGAAGCCAATGAAGGAGAGA
ACACCCGCTTGTTACACCCTGTGAGCCTGCATGGGATGGATGACCCGGAGAGAGAAGTATTAGAGTGGAG
GTTTGACAGCCGCCTAGCATTTCATCACATGGCCCGAGAGCTGCATCCGGACTGTACTGGGTCTCTCTGG
TTAGACCAGATCTGAGCCTGGGAGCTCTCTGGCTAACTAGGGAACCCACTGCTTAAGCCTCAATAAAGCT
TGCCTTGAGTGCTTCAAGTAGTGTGTGCCCGTCTGTTGTGTGACTCTGGTAACTAGAGATCCCTCAGACC
CTTTTAGTCAGTGTGGAAAATCTCTAGCAGCATGTGAGCAAAAGGCCAGCAAAAGGCCAGGAACCGTAAA
AAGGCCGCGTTGCTGGCGTTTTTCCATAGGCTCCGCCCCCCTGACGAGCATCACAAAAATCGACGCTCAA
GTCAGAGGTGGCGAAACCCGACAGGACTATAAAGATACCAGGCGTTTCCCCCTGGAAGCTCCCTCGTGCG
CTCTCCTGTTCCGACCCTGCCGCTTACCGGATACCTGTCCGCCTTTCTCCCTTCGGGAAGCGTGGCGCTT
TCTCATAGCTCACGCTGTAGGTATCTCAGTTCGGTGTAGGTCGTTCGCTCCAAGCTGGGCTGTGTGCACG
AACCCCCCGTTCAGCCCGACCGCTGCGCCTTATCCGGTAACTATCGTCTTGAGTCCAACCCGGTAAGACA
CGACTTATCGCCACTGGCAGCAGCCACTGGTAACAGGATTAGCAGAGCGAGGTATGTAGGCGGTGCTACA
GAGTTCTTGAAGTGGTGGCCTAACTACGGCTACACTAGAAGAACAGTATTTGGTATCTGCGCTCTGCTGA
AGCCAGTTACCTTCGGAAAAAGAGTTGGTAGCTCTTGATCCGGCAAACAAACCACCGCTGGTAGCGGTGG
TTTTTTTGTTTGCAAGCAGCAGATTACGCGCAGAAAAAAAGGATCTCAAGAAGATCCTTTGATCTTTTCT
ACGGGGTCTGACGCTCAGTGGAACGAAAACTCACGTTAAGGGATTTTGGTCATGAGATTATCAAAAAGGA
TCTTCACCTAGATCCTTTTAAATTAAAAATGAAGTTTTAAATCAATCTAAAGTATATATGAGTAAACTTG
GTCTGACAGTTACCAATGCTTAATCAGTGAGGCACCTATCTCAGCGATCTGTCTATTTCGTTCATCCATA
GTTGCCTGACTCCCCGTCGTGTAGATAACTACGATACGGGAGGGCTTACCATCTGGCCCCAGTGCTGCAA
TGATACCGCGAGACCCACGCTCACCGGCTCCAGATTTATCAGCAATAAACCAGCCAGCCGGAAGGGCCGA
GCGCAGAAGTGGTCCTGCAACTTTATCCGCCTCCATCCAGTCTATTAATTGTTGCCGGGAAGCTAGAGTA
AGTAGTTCGCCAGTTAATAGTTTGCGCAACGTTGTTGCCATTGCTACAGGCATCGTGGTGTCACGCTCGT
CGTTTGGTATGGCTTCATTCAGCTCCGGTTCCCAACGATCAAGGCGAGTTACATGATCCCCCATGTTGTG
CAAAAAAGCGGTTAGCTCCTTCGGTCCTCCGATCGTTGTCAGAAGTAAGTTGGCCGCAGTGTTATCACTC
ATGGTTATGGCAGCACTGCATAATTCTCTTACTGTCATGCCATCCGTAAGATGCTTTTCTGTGACTGGTG
AGTACTCAACCAAGTCATTCTGAGAATAGTGTATGCGGCGACCGAGTTGCTCTTGCCCGGCGTCAATACG
GGATAATACCGCGCCACATAGCAGAACTTTAAAAGTGCTCATCATTGGAAAACGTTCTTCGGGGCGAAAA
CTCTCAAGGATCTTACCGCTGTTGAGATCCAGTTCGATGTAACCCACTCGTGCACCCAACTGATCTTCAG
CATCTTTTACTTTCACCAGCGTTTCTGGGTGAGCAAAAACAGGAAGGCAAAATGCCGCAAAAAAGGGAAT
AAGGGCGACACGGAAATGTTGAATACTCATACTCTTCCTTTTTCAATATTATTGAAGCATTTATCAGGGT
TATTGTCTCATGAGCGGATACATATTTGAATGTATTTAGAAAAATAAACAAATAGGGGTTCCGCGCACAT
TTCCCCGAAAAGTGCCACCTGACGCTTAAGCGGTCGACGGATCGGGAGATCTCCCGATCCCCTATGGTGC
ACTCTCAGTACAATCTGCTCTGATGCCGCATAGTTAAGCCAGTATCTGCTCCCTGCTTGTGTGTTGGAGG
TCGCTGAGTAGTGCGCGAGCAAAATTTAAGCTACAACAAGGCAAGGCTTGACCGACAATTGCATGAAGAA
TCTGCTTAGGGTTAGGCGTTTTGCGCTGCTTCGCGATGTACGGGCCAGATATACGCGTTGACATTGATTA
TTGACTAGTTATTAATAGTAATCAATTACGGGGTCATTAGTTCATAGCCCATATATGGAGTTCCGCGTTA
CATAACTTACGGTAAATGGCCCGCCTGGCTGACCGCCCAACGACCCCCGCCCATTGACGTCAATAATGAC
GTATGTTCCCATAGTAACGCCAATAGGGACTTTCCATTGACGTCAATGGGTGGAGTATTTACGGTAAACT
GCCCACTTGGCAGTACATCAAGTGTATCATATGCCAAGTACGCCCCCTATTGACGTCAATGACGGTAAAT
GGCCCGCCTGGCATTATGCCCAGTACATGACCTTATGGGACTTTCCTACTTGGCAGTACATCTACGTATT
AGTCATCGCTATTACCATGGTGATGCGGTTTTGGCAGTACATCAATGGGCGTGGATAGCGGTTTGACTCA
CGGGGATTTCCAAGTCTCCACCCCATTGACGTCAATGGGAGTTTGTTTTGGCACCAAAATCAACGGGACT
TTCCAAAATGTCGTAACAACTCCGCCCCATTGACGCAAATGGGCGGTAGGCGTGTACGGTGGGAGGTCTA
TATAAGCAGCGCGTTTTGCCTGTACTGGGTCTCTCTGGTTAGACCAGATCTGAGCCTGGGAGCTCTCTGG
CTAACTAGGGAACCCACTGCTTAAGCCTCAATAAAGCTTGCCTTGAGTGCTTCAAGTAGTGTGTGCCCGT
CTGTTGTGTGACTCTGGTAACTAGAGATCCCTCAGACCCTTTTAGTCAGTGTGGAAAATCTCTAGCAGTG
GCGCCCGAACAGGGACTTGAAAGCGAAAGGGAAACCAGAGGAGCTCTCTCGACGCAGGACTCGGCTTGCT
GAAGCGCGCACGGCAAGAGGCGAGGGGCGGCGACTGGTGAGTACGCCAAAAATTTTGACTAGCGGAGGCT
AGAAGGAGAGAGATGGGTGCGAGAGCGTCAGTATTAAGCGGGGGAGAATTAGATCGCGATGGGAAAAAAT
TCGGTTAAGGCCAGGGGGAAAGAAAAAATATAAATTAAAACATATAGTATGGGCAAGCAGGGAGCTAGAA
CGATTCGCAGTTAATCCTGGCCTGTTAGAAACATCAGAAGGCTGTAGACAAATACTGGGACAGCTACAAC
CATCCCTTCAGACAGGATCAGAAGAACTTAGATCATTATATAATACAGTAGCAACCCTCTATTGTGTGCA
TCAAAGGATAGAGATAAAAGACACCAAGGAAGCTTTAGACAAGATAGAGGAAGAGCAAAACAAAAGTAAG
ACCACCGCACAGCAAGCGGCCGGCCGCGCTGATCTTCAGACCTGGAGGAGGAGATATGAGGGACAATTGG
AGAAGTGAATTATATAAATATAAAGTAGTAAAAATTGAACCATTAGGAGTAGCACCCACCAAGGCAAAGA
GAAGAGTGGTGCAGAGAGAAAAAAGAGCAGTGGGAATAGGAGCTTTGTTCCTTGGGTTCTTGGGAGCAGC
AGGAAGCACTATGGGCGCAGCGTCAATGACGCTGACGGTACAGGCCAGACAATTATTGTCTGGTATAGTG
CAGCAGCAGAACAATTTGCTGAGGGCTATTGAGGCGCAACAGCATCTGTTGCAACTCACAGTCTGGGGCA
TCAAGCAGCTCCAGGCAAGAATCCTGGCTGTGGAAAGATACCTAAAGGATCAACAGCTCCTGGGGATTTG
GGGTTGCTCTGGAAAACTCATTTGCACCACTGCTGTGCCTTGGAATGCTAGTTGGAGTAATAAATCTCTG
GAACAGATTTGGAATCACACGACCTGGATGGAGTGGGACAGAGAAATTAACAATTACACAAGCTTAATAC
ACTCCTTAATTGAAGAATCGCAAAACCAGCAAGAAAAGAATGAACAAGAATTATTGGAATTAGATAAATG
GGCAAGTTTGTGGAATTGGTTTAACATAACAAATTGGCTGTGGTATATAAAATTATTCATAATGATAGTA
GGAGGCTTGGTAGGTTTAAGAATAGTTTTTGCTGTACTTTCTATAGTGAATAGAGTTAGGCAGGGATATT
CACCATTATCGTTTCAGACCCACCTCCCAACCCCGAGGGGACCCGACAGGCCCGAAGGAATAGAAGAAGA
AGGTGGAGAGAGAGACAGAGACAGATCCATTCGATTAGTGAACGGATCGGCACTGCGTGCGCCAATTCTG
CAGACAAATGGCAGTATTCATCCACAATTTTAAAAGAAAAGGGGGGATTGGGGGGTACAGTGCAGGGGAA
AGAATAGTAGACATAATAGCAACAGACATACAAACTAAAGAATTACAAAAACAAATTACAAAAATTCAAA
ATTTTCGGGTTTATTACAGGGACAGCAGAGATCCAGTTTGGTTAGTACC
