>Addgene plasmid #64154 | sgRNA2_NANOG | addgene partial sequence | sequence record 109323 | mU6-F old 5'-cagcacaaaaggaaactcacc-3'
TAAGTATCCCTTGGAGAACCACCTTGTTGGGCCTTGGTGAGACTGGTAGAGTTTTAGAGCTAGAAATAGC
AAGTTAAAATAAGGCTAGTCCGTTATCAACTTGAAAAAGTGGCACCGAGTCGGTGCTTTTTTTCTCGAGT
ACTAGGATCCATTAGGCGGCCGCGTGGATAACCGTATTACCGCCATGCATTAGTTATTAATAGTAATCAA
TTACGGGGTCATTAGTTCATAGCCCATATATGGAGTTCCGCGTTACATAACTTACGGTAAATGGCCCGCC
TGGCTGACCGCCCAACGACCCCCGCCCATTGACGTCAATAATGACGTATGTTCCCATAGTAACGCCAATA
GGGACTTTCCATTGACGTCAATGGGTGGAGTATTTACGGTAAACTGCCCACTTGGCAGTACATCAAGTGT
ATCATATGCCAAGTACGCCCCCTATTGACGTCAATGACGGTAAATGGCCCGCCTGGCATTATGCCCAGTA
CATGACCTTATGGGACTTTCCTACTTGGCAGTACATCTACGTATTAGTCATCGCTATTACCATGGTGATG
CGGTTTTGGCAGTACATCAATGGGCGTGGATAGCGGTTTGACTCACGGGGATTTCCAAGTCTCCACCCCA
TTGACGTCAATGGGAGTTTGTTTTGGCACCAAAATCAACGGGACTTTCCAAAATGTCGTAACAACTCCGC
CCCATTGACGCAAATGGGCGGTAGGCGTGTACGGTGGGAGGTCTATATAAGCAGAGCTGGTTTAGTGAAC
CGTCAGATCCGCTAGCCCACCATGACCGAGTACAAGCCCACGGTGCGCCTCGCCACCCGCGACGACGTCC
C
