>Addgene plasmid #64154 | sgRNA2_NANOG | addgene partial sequence | sequence record 109519 | mCherry-R 5'-TTGGTCACCTTCAGCTTGG-3'
CCTCGATCTCGAACTCGTGGCCGTTCACGGAGCCCTCCATGTGCACCTTGAAGCGCATGAACTCCTTGAT
GATGGCCATGTTATCCTCCTCGCCCTTGCTCACCATGGTGGCGACCGGTGGGCCAGGATTCTCCTCGACG
TCACCGCATGTTAGCAGACTTCCTCTGCCCTCTCCCGATCCGGCACCGGGCTTGCGGGTCATGCACCAGG
TGCGCGGTCCTTCGGGCACCTCGACGTCGGCGGTGACGGTGAAGCCGAGCCGCTCGTAGAAGGGGAGGTT
GCGGGGCGCGGAGGTCTCCAGGAAGGCGGGCACCCCGGCGCGCTCGGCCGCCTCCACTCCGGGGAGCACG
ACGGCGCTGCCCAGACCCTTGCCCTGGTGGTCGGGCGAGACGCCGACGGTGGCCAGGAACCACGCGGGCT
CCTTGGGCCGGTGCGGCGCCAGGAGGCCTTCCATCTGTTGCTGCGCGGCCAGCCGGGAACCGCTCAACTC
GGCCATGCGCGGGCCGATCTCGGCGAACACCGCCCCCGCTTCGACGCTCTCCGGCGTGGTCCAGACCGCC
ACCGCGGCGCCGTCGTCCGCGACCCACACCTTGCCGATGTCGAGCCCGACGCGCGTGAGGAAGAGTTCTT
GCAGCTCGGTGACCCGCTCGATGTGGCGGTCCGGGTCGACGGTGTGGCGCGTGGCGGGGTAGTCGGCGAA
CGCGGCGGCGAGGGTGCGTACGGCCCGGGGGACGTCGTCGCGGGTGGCGAGGCGCACCGTGGGCTTGTAC
TCGGTCATGGTGGGCTAGCGGATCTGACGGTTCACTAAACCAGCTCTGCTTATATAGACCTCCCACCGTA
CACGCCTACCGCCCATTTGCGTCAATGG
